Addgene plasmid #222292: MSCV-Flag-ER-Hoxb8-IRES-GFP
Purpose: Less commonly used plasmid for generating ER-Hoxb8 conditionally immortalized myeloid cell lines.
Depositing lab: Mark Kamps & David Sykes. Depositing organization: University of California, San Diego (UCSD). Publication: Quantitative production of macrophages or neutrophils ex vivo using conditional Hoxb8. Wang GG, Calvo KR, Pasillas MP, Sykes DB, Hacker H, Kamps MP. Nat Methods. 2006 Apr;3(4):287-93. 10.1038/nmeth865 PubMed 16554834.
Backbone
  Vector backbone: MIG (MSCV ires GFP), Addgene #20672
  Backbone manufacturer: Takeda
  Backbone size w/o insert (bp): 6488
  Total vector size (bp): 8165
  Vector type: Mammalian Expression, Retroviral
  Selectable markers: Neomycin (select with G418)
Growth in bacteria
  Bacterial resistance: Ampicillin, 100 μg/mL
  Growth temperature: 37°C
  Growth strain: NEB Stable
  Copy number: High Copy
Gene/Insert
  Gene/Insert name: ER-Hoxb8 (alt names: Human estrogen receptor alpha hormone binding domain fused to murine hoxb8; The hormone binding domain = amino acids 282-595)
  Species: H. sapiens (human), M. musculus (mouse)
  Insert size (bp): 1677
  Mutation: The estrogen receptor hormone binding domain contains the G400V point mutation
  GenBank ID: 2099, 15416
  Entrez Gene: ESR1 (a.k.a. ER, ESR, ESRA, ESTRR, Era, NR3A1); Hoxb8 (a.k.a. Hox-2.4)
  Tag / fusion protein: Flag (N terminal on insert)
  Cloning method: Unknown
  Sequencing primers: 5′ Unknown
Terms and licenses: Academic/Nonprofit Terms; Industry Terms: Not Available to Industry
How to cite: MSCV-Flag-ER-Hoxb8-IRES-GFP was a gift from Mark Kamps & David Sykes (Addgene plasmid # 222292 ; http://n2t.net/addgene:222292 ; RRID:Addgene_222292)
