[The description below was written by a language model from this plasmid's Addgene catalogue record and pLannotate feature annotations shown in this document.]
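Description:
MSCV-Flag-ER-Hoxb8-IRES-GFP is a gammaretroviral expression vector built on the MIG (MSCV-IRES-GFP) backbone for delivering a hormone-regulated Hoxb8 oncoprotein into mammalian haematopoietic cells. It is propagated in E. coli as a high-copy plasmid through a ColE1/pUC-type origin and an ampicillin resistance gene. The remaining bacterial annotations (lac, rop, bom, TcR and lacZα fragments) are backbone remnants. The viral portion consists of murine embryonic stem cell virus 5′ and 3′ LTRs, the Ψ packaging signal and a truncated, start-codon-less gag region that aids packaging. Transcription of the payload is driven from the 5′ LTR, and infectious particles require gag, pol and env supplied in trans by a packaging system.

The payload is a single bicistronic transcript. The first open reading frame encodes an N-terminal Flag tag fused to the human estrogen receptor alpha hormone-binding domain (residues 282–595, carrying the G400V mutation) and then to murine Hoxb8. The annotation software labels the receptor segment "ERT2", but the catalogue describes it as the G400V variant. An EMCV IRES follows and allows translation of EGFP from the same message, so transduced cells can be tracked or sorted by fluorescence. Fusion to the hormone-binding domain makes Hoxb8 activity ligand-dependent, so myeloid progenitors can be conditionally immortalized; the associated work used this approach to produce macrophages or neutrophils ex vivo. The depositors describe this as the less commonly used plasmid for making ER-Hoxb8 lines. The catalogue lists neomycin/G418 as a selectable marker, but no neomycin resistance cassette appears in the feature table, where GFP is the only mammalian marker annotated.
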