Features (pLannotate 1.2.2; 22 found; start..end, strand, type, name):
    579..920     +  misc_feature   MESV Ψ: packaging signal of murine embryonic stem cell virus
    987..1403    +  CDS            gag (truncated): truncated Moloney murine leukemia virus (MMLV) gag gene lacking the start codon
   1434..1453    +  CDS            FLAG (fragment): FLAG® epitope tag, followed by an enterokinase cleavage site
   1467..2402    +  CDS            ERT2: mutated ligand-binding domain of the human estrogen receptor (Feil et al., 1997)
   2415..3137    +  CDS            Hoxb8: HXB8_MOUSE - Also known as Hox-2.4, Hoxb-8. Experimental evidence at protein level: Swiss-Prot protein existence level 1. Sequence-specific transcription factor which is part of a developmental regulatory system that provides cells with specific positional identities on the anterior-posterior axis. From Mus musculus (Mouse).
   3253..3715    +  misc_feature   IRES: internal ribosome entry site (IRES) of the encephalomyocarditis virus (EMCV)
   3729..4448    +  CDS            EGFP: the original enhanced GFP (Yang et al., 1996) mammalian codon-optimized
   4465..4491    +  misc_feature   MCS (fragment): pBluescript multiple cloning site
   4550..5064    +  LTR            3' LTR: 3' long terminal repeat from murine embryonic stem cell virus
   5226..5242    -  protein_bind   lac operator: The lac repressor binds to the lac operator to inhibit transcription in E. coli. This inhibition can be relieved by adding lactose or isopropyl-β-D-thiogalactopyranoside (IPTG). lac repressor encoded by lacI
   5250..5280    -  promoter       lac promoter: promoter for the E. coli lac operon
   5295..5316    -  protein_bind   CAP binding site: CAP binding activates transcription in the presence of cAMP. E. coli catabolite activator protein
   5329..5421    -  CDS            lacI (fragment): lac repressor; lacI; The lac repressor binds to the lac operator to inhibit transcription in E. coli. This inhibition can be relieved by adding lactose or isopropyl-β-D-thiogalactopyranoside (IPTG).
   5604..6192    -  rep_origin     ori: high-copy-number ColE1/pMB1/pBR322/pUC origin of replication
   6363..7223    -  CDS            AmpR: β-lactamase; bla; confers resistance to ampicillin, carbenicillin, and related antibiotics
   7224..7328    -  promoter       AmpR promoter: bla
   7423..7458    +  CDS            rop (fragment): Rop protein, which maintains plasmids at low copy number; rop
   7560..7659    +  misc_feature   bom (fragment): basis of mobility region from pBR322
   7665..7814    -  CDS            lacZα (fragment): LacZα fragment of β-galactosidase; lacZ fragment
   7814..8015    -  CDS            TcR (fragment): tetracycline efflux protein; tet; confers resistance to tetracycline
   8016..8114    +  CDS            env (fragment): murine leukemia virus gPr80 envelope polyprotein precursor; env; proteolytically cleaved into gp70SU and p15TM subunits
   8156..515     +  LTR            5' LTR (across the origin): 5' long terminal repeat from murine embryonic stem cell virus
>Addgene plasmid #222292 | MSCV-Flag-ER-Hoxb8-IRES-GFP | addgene full sequence | sequence record 450572 | Addgene NGS Result
TGAAAGACCCCACCTGTAGGTTTGGCAAGCTAGCTTAAGTAACGCCATTTTGCAAGGCATGGAAAATACA
TAACTGAGAATAGAGAAGTTCAGATCAAGGTTAGGAACAGAGAGACAGCAGAATATGGGCCAAACAGGAT
ATCTGTGGTAAGCAGTTCCTGCCCCGGCTCAGGGCCAAGAACAGATGGTCCCCAGATGCGGTCCCGCCCT
CAGCAGTTTCTAGAGAACCATCAGATGTTTCCAGGGTGCCCCAAGGACCTGAAATGACCCTGTGCCTTAT
TTGAACTAACCAATCAGTTCGCTTCTCGCTTCTGTTCGCGCGCTTCTGCTCCCCGAGCTCAATAAAAGAG
CCCACAACCCCTCACTCGGCGCGCCAGTCCTCCGATAGACTGCGTCGCCCGGGTACCCGTATTCCCAATA
AAGCCTCTTGCTGTTTGCATCCGAATCGTGGACTCGCTGATCCTTGGGAGGGTCTCCTCAGATTGATTGA
CTGCCCACCTCGGGGGTCTTTCATTTGGAGGTTCCACCGAGATTTGGAGACCCCTGCCCAGGGACCACCG
ACCCCCCCGCCGGGAGGTAAGCTGGCCAGCGGTCGTTTCGTGTCTGTCTCTGTCTTTGTGCGTGTTTGTG
CCGGCATCTAATGTTTGCGCCTGCGTCTGTACTAGTTAGCTAACTAGCTCTGTATCTGGCGGACCCGTGG
TGGAACTGACGAGTTCTGAACACCCGGCCGCAACCCTGGGAGACGTCCCAGGGACTTTGGGGGCCGTTTT
TGTGGCCCGACCTGAGGAAGGGAGTCGATGTGGAATCCGACCCCGTCAGGATATGTGGTTCTGGTAGGAG
ACGAGAACCTAAAACAGTTCCCGCCTCCGTCTGAATTTTTGCTTTCGGTTTGGAACCGAAGCCGCGCGTC
TTGTCTGCTGCAGCGCTGCAGCATCGTTCTGTGTTGTCTCTGTCTGACTGTGTTTCTGTATTTGTCTGAA
AATTAGGGCCAGACTGTTACCACTCCCTTAAGTTTGACCTTAGGTCACTGGAAAGATGTCGAGCGGATCG
CTCACAACCAGTCGGTAGATGTCAAGAAGAGACGTTGGGTTACCTTCTGCTCTGCAGAATGGCCAACCTT
TAACGTCGGATGGCCGCGAGACGGCACCTTTAACCGAGACCTCATCACCCAGGTTAAGATCAAGGTCTTT
TCACCTGGCCCGCATGGACACCCAGACCAGGTCCCCTACATCGTGACCTGGGAAGCCTTGGCTTTTGACC
CCCCTCCCTGGGTCAAGCCCTTTGTACACCCTAAGCCTCCGCCTCCTCTTCCTCCATCCGCCCCGTCTCT
CCCCCTTGAACCTCCTCGTTCGACCCCGCCTCGATCCTCCCTTTATCCAGCCCTCACTCCTTCTCTAGGC
GCCGGAATTAGATCTCTCGAGGCCACCATGGACTACAAGGACGACGATGACAAAGGAACGCGTTCTGCTG
GAGACATGAGAGCTGCCAACCTTTGGCCAAGCCCGCTCATGATCAAACGCTCTAAGAAGAACAGCCTGGC
CTTGTCCCTGACGGCCGACCAGATGGTCAGTGCCTTGTTGGATGCTGAGCCCCCCATACTCTATTCCGAG
TATGATCCTACCAGACCCTTCAGTGAAGCTTCGATGATGGGCTTACTGACCAACCTGGCAGACAGGGAGC
TGGTTCACATGATCAACTGGGCGAAGAGGGTGCCAGGCTTTGTGGATTTGACCCTCCATGATCAGGTCCA
CCTTCTAGAATGTGCCTGGCTAGAGATCCTGATGATTGGTCTCGTCTGGCGCTCCATGGAGCACCCAGTG
AAGCTACTGTTTGCTCCTAACTTGCTCTTGGACAGGAACCAGGGAAAATGTGTAGAGGGCATGGTGGAGA
TCTTCGACATGCTGCTGGCTACATCATCTCGGTTCCGCATGATGAATCTGCAGGGAGAGGAGTTTGTGTG
CCTCAAATCTATTATTTTGCTTAATTCTGGAGTGTACACATTTCTGTCCAGCACCCTGAAGTCTCTGGAA
GAGAAGGACCATATCCACCGAGTCCTGGACAAGATCACAGACACTTTGATCCACCTGATGGCCAAGGCAG
GCCTGACCCTGCAGCAGCAGCACCAGCGGCTGGCCCAGCTCCTCCTCATCCTCTCCCACATCAGGCACAT
GAGTAACAAAGGCATGGAGCATCTGTACAGCATGAAGTGCAAGAACGTGGTGCCCCTCTATGACCTGCTG
CTGGAGATGCTGGACGCCCACCGCCTACATGCGCCCACTAGCCGTGGAGGGGCATCCGTGGAGGAGACGG
ACCAAAGCCACTTGGCCACTGCGGGCTCTACTTCATCGCATTCCTTGCAAAAGTATTACATCACGGGGGA
GGCAGAGGGTTTCCCTGCCACAGTCACGCGTGGAAGCTCTTATTTCGTCAACTCACTGTTCTCCAAATAC
AAAACCGGGGAGTCCCTGCGCCCCAATTATTATGACTGCGGCTTCGCCCAGGACCTGGGCGGCCGACCCA
CCGTGGTGTACGGTCCCAGCAGCGGCGGCAGCTTCCAGCACCCTTCGCAAATCCAGGAGTTCTACCACGG
GCCATCGTCGCTGTCCACAGCTCCCTACCAGCAGAACCCGTGCGCCGTGGCGTGCCACGGCGACCCCGGC
AACTTCTACGGCTACGACCCTCTGCAGCGCCAGAGCCTGTTCGGTGCGCAGGATCCAGACCTGGTGCAGT
ACGCAGACTGCAAGCTCGCGGCAGCCAGCGGCCTGGGCGAGGAGGCCGAGGGGTCTGAGCAGAGCCCGTC
GCCCACACAGCTCTTTCCCTGGATGCGCCCTCAAGCCGCCGGACGCAGGCGAGGCCGCCAGACCTACAGT
CGCTACCAGACCCTGGAGCTGGAGAAGGAGTTCCTATTTAATCCCTATCTGACTCGCAAGCGGAGGATCG
AGGTATCGCACGCGCTGGGACTGACAGAGAGACAGGTCAAAATCTGGTTCCAGAATCGGAGAATGAAGTG
GAAAAAGGAGAACAACAAAGACAAGTTTCCCAGCAGTAAATGCGAGCAGGAGGAGCTGGAGAAAGAGAAG
CTGGAGCGGGCACCAGAGACCGCCGAGCAGGGCGATGCGCAGAAGGGTGACAAGAAGTAGTAAGAATTCC
GCCCCCCCCCCCTAACGTTACTGGCCGAAGCCGCTTGGAATAAGGCCGGTGTGCGTTTGTCTATATGTTA
TTTTCCACCATATTGCCGTCTTTTGGCAATGTGAGGGCCCGGAAACCTGGCCCTGTCTTCTTGACGAGCA
TTCCTAGGGGTCTTTCCCCTCTCGCCAAAGGAATGCAAGGTCTGTTGAATGTCGTGAAGGAAGCAGTTCC
TCTGGAAGCTTCTTGAAGACAAACAACGTCTGTAGCGACCCTTTGCAGGCAGCGGAACCCCCCACCTGGC
GACAGGTGCCTCTGCGGCCAAAAGCCACGTGTATAAGATACACCTGCAAAGGCGGCACAACCCCAGTGCC
ACGTTGTGAGTTGGATAGTTGTGGAAAGAGTCAAATGGCTCTCCTCAAGCGTATTCAACAAGGGGCTGAA
GGATGCCCAGAAGGTACCCCATTGTATGGGATCTGATCTGGGGCCTCGGTGCACATGCTTTACATGTGTT
TAGTCGAGGTTAAAAAAACGTCTAGGCCCCCCGAACCACGGGGACGTGGTTTTCCTTTGAAAAACACGAT
GATAATATGGCCACAACCATGGTGAGCAAGGGCGAGGAGCTGTTCACCGGGGTGGTGCCCATCCTGGTCG
AGCTGGACGGCGACGTAAACGGCCACAAGTTCAGCGTGTCTGGCGAGGGCGAGGGCGATGCCACCTACGG
CAAGCTGACCCTGAAGTTCATCTGCACCACCGGCAAGCTGCCCGTGCCCTGGCCCACCCTCGTGACCACC
CTGACCTACGGCGTGCAGTGCTTCAGCCGCTACCCCGACCACATGAAGCAGCACGACTTCTTCAAGTCCG
CCATGCCCGAAGGCTACGTCCAGGAGCGCACCATCTTCTTCAAGGACGACGGCAACTACAAGACCCGCGC
CGAGGTGAAGTTCGAGGGCGACACCCTGGTGAACCGCATCGAGCTGAAGGGCATCGACTTCAAGGAGGAC
GGCAACATCCTGGGGCACAAGCTGGAGTACAACTACAACAGCCACAACGTCTATATCATGGCCGACAAGC
AGAAGAACGGCATCAAGGCGAACTTCAAGATCCGCCACAACATCGAGGACGGCAGCGTGCAGCTCGCCGA
CCACTACCAGCAGAACACCCCCATCGGCGACGGCCCCGTGCTGCTGCCCGACAACCACTACCTGAGCACC
CAGTCCGCCCTGAGCAAAGACCCCAACGAGAAGCGCGATCACATGGTCCTGCTGGAGTTCGTGACCGCCG
CCGGGATCACTCTCGGCATGGACGAGCTGTACAAGTAATGAATTAATTAAGAATTATCAAGCTTATCGAT
ACCGTCGACCTGCAGCCAAGCTTATCGATAAAATAAAAGATTTTATTTAGTCTCCAGAAAAAGGGGGGAA
TGAAAGACCCCACCTGTAGGTTTGGCAAGCTAGCTTAAGTAACGCCATTTTGCAAGGCATGGAAAATACA
TAACTGAGAATAGAGAAGTTCAGATCAAGGTTAGGAACAGAGAGACAGCAGAATATGGGCCAAACAGGAT
ATCTGTGGTAAGCAGTTCCTGCCCCGGCTCAGGGCCAAGAACAGATGGTCCCCAGATGCGGTCCCGCCCT
CAGCAGTTTCTAGAGAACCATCAGATGTTTCCAGGGTGCCCCAAGGACCTGAAATGACCCTGTGCCTTAT
TTGAACTAACCAATCAGTTCGCTTCTCGCTTCTGTTCGCGCGCTTCTGCTCCCCGAGCTCAATAAAAGAG
CCCACAACCCCTCACTCGGCGCGCCAGTCCTCCGATAGACTGCGTCGCCCGGGTACCCGTGTATCCAATA
AACCCTCTTGCAGTTGCATCCGACTTGTGGTCTCGCTGTTCCTTGGGAGGGTCTCCTCTGAGTGATTGAC
TACCCGTCAGCGGGGGTCTTTCATGGGTAACAGTTTCTTGAAGTTGGAGAACAACATTCTGAGGGTAGGA
GTCGAATATTAAGTAATCCTGACTCAATTAGCCACTGTTTTGAATCCACATACTCCAATACTCCTGAAAT
AGTTCATTATGGACAGCGCAGAAAGAGCTGGGGAGAATTGTGAAATTGTTATCCGCTCACAATTCCACAC
AACATACGAGCCGGAAGCATAAAGTGTAAAGCCTGGGGTGCCTAATGAGTGAGCTAACTCACATTAATTG
CGTTGCGCTCACTGCCCGCTTTCCAGTCGGGAAACCTGTCGTGCCAGCTGCATTAATGAATCGGCCAACG
CGCGGGGAGAGGCGGTTTGCGTATTGGGCGCTCTTCCGCTTCCTCGCTCACTGACTCGCTGCGCTCGGTC
GTTCGGCTGCGGCGAGCGGTATCAGCTCACTCAAAGGCGGTAATACGGTTATCCACAGAATCAGGGGATA
ACGCAGGAAAGAACATGTGAGCAAAAGGCCAGCAAAAGGCCAGGAACCGTAAAAAGGCCGCGTTGCTGGC
GTTTTTCCATAGGCTCCGCCCCCCTGACGAGCATCACAAAAATCGACGCTCAAGTCAGAGGTGGCGAAAC
CCGACAGGACTATAAAGATACCAGGCGTTTCCCCCTGGAAGCTCCCTCGTGCGCTCTCCTGTTCCGACCC
TGCCGCTTACCGGATACCTGTCCGCCTTTCTCCCTTCGGGAAGCGTGGCGCTTTCTCATAGCTCACGCTG
TAGGTATCTCAGTTCGGTGTAGGTCGTTCGCTCCAAGCTGGGCTGTGTGCACGAACCCCCCGTTCAGCCC
GACCGCTGCGCCTTATCCGGTAACTATCGTCTTGAGTCCAACCCGGTAAGACACGACTTATCGCCACTGG
CAGCAGCCACTGGTAACAGGATTAGCAGAGCGAGGTATGTAGGCGGTGCTACAGAGTTCTTGAAGTGGTG
GCCTAACTACGGCTACACTAGAAGAACAGTATTTGGTATCTGCGCTCTGCTGAAGCCAGTTACCTTCGGA
AAAAGAGTTGGTAGCTCTTGATCCGGCAAACAAACCACCGCTGGTAGCGGTGGTTTTTTTGTTTGCAAGC
AGCAGATTACGCGCAGAAAAAAAGGATCTCAAGAAGATCCTTTGATCTTTTCTACGGGGTCTGACGCTCA
GTGGAACGAAAACTCACGTTAAGGGATTTTGGTCATGAGATTATCAAAAAGGATCTTCACCTAGATCCTT
TTAAATTAAAAATGAAGTTTTAAATCAATCTAAAGTATATATGAGTAAACTTGGTCTGACAGTTACCAAT
GCTTAATCAGTGAGGCACCTATCTCAGCGATCTGTCTATTTCGTTCATCCATAGTTGCCTGACTCCCCGT
CGTGTAGATAACTACGATACGGGAGGGCTTACCATCTGGCCCCAGTGCTGCAATGATACCGCGAGACCCA
CGCTCACCGGCTCCAGATTTATCAGCAATAAACCAGCCAGCCGGAAGGGCCGAGCGCAGAAGTGGTCCTG
CAACTTTATCCGCCTCCATCCAGTCTATTAATTGTTGCCGGGAAGCTAGAGTAAGTAGTTCGCCAGTTAA
TAGTTTGCGCAACGTTGTTGCCATTGCTACAGGCATCGTGGTGTCACGCTCGTCGTTTGGTATGGCTTCA
TTCAGCTCCGGTTCCCAACGATCAAGGCGAGTTACATGATCCCCCATGTTGTGCAAAAAAGCGGTTAGCT
CCTTCGGTCCTCCGATCGTTGTCAGAAGTAAGTTGGCCGCAGTGTTATCACTCATGGTTATGGCAGCACT
GCATAATTCTCTTACTGTCATGCCATCCGTAAGATGCTTTTCTGTGACTGGTGAGTACTCAACCAAGTCA
TTCTGAGAATAGTGTATGCGGCGACCGAGTTGCTCTTGCCCGGCGTCAATACGGGATAATACCGCGCCAC
ATAGCAGAACTTTAAAAGTGCTCATCATTGGAAAACGTTCTTCGGGGCGAAAACTCTCAAGGATCTTACC
GCTGTTGAGATCCAGTTCGATGTAACCCACTCGTGCACCCAACTGATCTTCAGCATCTTTTACTTTCACC
AGCGTTTCTGGGTGAGCAAAAACAGGAAGGCAAAATGCCGCAAAAAAGGGAATAAGGGCGACACGGAAAT
GTTGAATACTCATACTCTTCCTTTTTCAATATTATTGAAGCATTTATCAGGGTTATTGTCTCATGAGCGG
ATACATATTTGAATGTATTTAGAAAAATAAACAAATAGGGGTTCCGCGCACATTTCCCCGAAAAGTGCCA
CCTGACGTCTAAGAAACCATTATTATCATGACATTAACCTATAAAAATAGGCGTATCACGAGGCCCTTTC
GTCTCGCGCGTTTCGGTGATGACGGTGAAAACCTCTGACACATGCAGCTCCCGGAGACGGTCACAGCTTG
TCTGTAAGCGGATGCCGGGAGCAGACAAGCCCGTCAGGGCGCGTCAGCGGGTGTTGGCGGGTGTCGGGGC
TGGCTTAACTATGCGGCATCAGAGCAGATTGTACTGAGAGTGCACCATATGCGGTGTGAAATACCGCACA
GATGCGTAAGGAGAAAATACCGCATCAGGCGCCATTCGCCATTCAGGCTGCGCAACTGTTGGGAAGGGCG
ATCGGTGCGGGCCTCTTCGCTATTACGCCAGCTGGCGAAAGGGGGATGTGCTGCAAGGCGATTAAGTTGG
GTAACGCCAGGGTTTTCCCAGTCACGACGTTGTAAAACGACGGCGCAAGGAATGGTGCATGCAAGGAGAT
GGCGCCCAACAGTCCCCCGGCCACGGGGCCTGCCACCATACCCACGCCGAAACAAGCGCTCATGAGCCCG
AAGTGGCGAGCCCGATCTTCCCCATCGGTGATGTCGGCGATATAGGCGCCAGCAACCGCACCTGTGGCGC
CGGTGATGCCGGCCACGATGCGTCCGGCGTAGAGGCGATTAGTCCAATTTGTTAAAGACAGGATATCAGT
GGTCCAGGCTCTAGTTTTGACTCAACAATATCACCAGCTGAAGCCTATAGAGTACGAGCCATAGATAAAA
TAAAAGATTTTATTTAGTCTCCAGAAAAAGGGGGGAA
